>Addgene plasmid #85214 | LeGO-dKatushka2 | depositor full sequence | sequence record 164348 | LeGO-dKatushka2 sequence 7132 bps
GTCGACGGATCGGGAGATCTCCCGATCCCCTATGGTGCACTCTCAGTACAATCTGCTCTGATGCCGCATA
GTTAAGCCAGTATCTGCTCCCTGCTTGTGTGTTGGAGGTCGCTGAGTAGTGCGCGAGCAAAATTTAAGCT
ACAACAAGGCAAGGCTTGACCGACAATTGCATGAAGAATCTGCTTAGGGTTAGGCGTTTTGCGCTGCTTC
GCGATGTACGGGCCAGATATACGCGTTGACATTGATTATTGACTAGTTATTAATAGTAATCAATTACGGG
GTCATTAGTTCATAGCCCATATATGGAGTTCCGCGTTACATAACTTACGGTAAATGGCCCGCCTGGCTGA
CCGCCCAACGACCCCCGCCCATTGACGTCAATAATGACGTATGTTCCCATAGTAACGCCAATAGGGACTT
TCCATTGACGTCAATGGGTGGAGTATTTACGGTAAACTGCCCACTTGGCAGTACATCAAGTGTATCATAT
GCCAAGTACGCCCCCTATTGACGTCAATGACGGTAAATGGCCCGCCTGGCATTATGCCCAGTACATGACC
TTATGGGACTTTCCTACTTGGCAGTACATCTACGTATTAGTCATCGCTATTACCATGGTGATGCGGTTTT
GGCAGTACATCAATGGGCGTGGATAGCGGTTTGACTCACGGGGATTTCCAAGTCTCCACCCCATTGACGT
CAATGGGAGTTTGTTTTGGCACCAAAATCAACGGGACTTTCCAAAATGTCGTAACAACTCCGCCCCATTG
ACGCAAATGGGCGGTAGGCGTGTACGGTGGGAGGTCTATATAAGCAGCGCGTTTTGCCTGTACTGGGTCT
CTCTGGTTAGACCAGATCTGAGCCTGGGAGCTCTCTGGCTAACTAGGGAACCCACTGCTTAAGCCTCAAT
AAAGCTTGCCTTGAGTGCTTCAAGTAGTGTGTGCCCGTCTGTTGTGTGACTCTGGTAACTAGAGATCCCT
CAGACCCTTTTAGTCAGTGTGGAAAATCTCTAGCAGTGGCGCCCGAACAGGGACTTGAAAGCGAAAGGGA
AACCAGAGGAGCTCTCTCGACGCAGGACTCGGCTTGCTGAAGCGCGCACGGCAAGAGGCGAGGGGCGGCG
ACTGGTGAGTACGCCAAAAATTTTGACTAGCGGAGGCTAGAAGGAGAGAGATGGGTGCGAGAGCGTCAGT
ATTAAGCGGGGGAGAATTAGATCGCGATGGGAAAAAATTCGGTTAAGGCCAGGGGGAAAGAAAAAATATA
AATTAAAACATATAGTATGGGCAAGCAGGGAGCTAGAACGATTCGCAGTTAATCCTGGCCTGTTAGAAAC
ATCAGAAGGCTGTAGACAAATACTGGGACAGCTACAACCATCCCTTCAGACAGGATCAGAAGAACTTAGA
TCATTATATAATACAGTAGCAACCCTCTATTGTGTGCATCAAAGGATAGAGATAAAAGACACCAAGGAAG
CTTTAGACAAGATAGAGGAAGAGCAAAACAAAAGTAAGACCACCGCACAGCAAGCGGCCGGCCGCTGATC
TTCAGACCTGGAGGAGGAGATATGAGGGACAATTGGAGAAGTGAATTATATAAATATAAAGTAGTAAAAA
TTGAACCATTAGGAGTAGCACCCACCAAGGCAAAGAGAAGAGTGGTGCAGAGAGAAAAAAGAGCAGTGGG
AATAGGAGCTTTGTTCCTTGGGTTCTTGGGAGCAGCAGGAAGCACTATGGGCGCAGCGTCAATGACGCTG
ACGGTACAGGCCAGACAATTATTGTCTGGTATAGTGCAGCAGCAGAACAATTTGCTGAGGGCTATTGAGG
CGCAACAGCATCTGTTGCAACTCACAGTCTGGGGCATCAAGCAGCTCCAGGCAAGAATCCTGGCTGTGGA
AAGATACCTAAAGGATCAACAGCTCCTGGGGATTTGGGGTTGCTCTGGAAAACTCATTTGCACCACTGCT
GTGCCTTGGAATGCTAGTTGGAGTAATAAATCTCTGGAACAGATTTGGAATCACACGACCTGGATGGAGT
GGGACAGAGAAATTAACAATTACACAAGCTTAATACACTCCTTAATTGAAGAATCGCAAAACCAGCAAGA
AAAGAATGAACAAGAATTATTGGAATTAGATAAATGGGCAAGTTTGTGGAATTGGTTTAACATAACAAAT
TGGCTGTGGTATATAAAATTATTCATAATGATAGTAGGAGGCTTGGTAGGTTTAAGAATAGTTTTTGCTG
TACTTTCTATAGTGAATAGAGTTAGGCAGGGATATTCACCATTATCGTTTCAGACCCACCTCCCAACCCC
GAGGGGACCCGACAGGCCCGAAGGAATAGAAGAAGAAGGTGGAGAGAGAGACAGAGACAGATCCATTCGA
TTAGTGAACGGATCGGCACTGCGTGCGCCAATTCTGCAGACAAATGGCAGTATTCATCCACAATTTTAAA
AGAAAAGGGGGGATTGGGGGGTACAGTGCAGGGGAAAGAATAGTAGACATAATAGCAACAGACATACAAA
CTAAAGAATTACAAAAACAAATTACAAAAATTCAAAATTTTCGGGTTTATTACAGGGACAGCAGAGATCC
AGTTTGGTTAGTACCGGGCCCGCTCTAGTCGAGGTCGACGGTATCGATAAGCTCGCTTCACGAGATTCCA
GCAGGTCGAGGGACCTAATAACTTCGTATAGCATACATTATACGAAGTTATATTAAGGGTTCCAAGCTTA
AGCGGCCGCTGAAAGACCCCACCTGTAGGTTTGGCAAGCTAGCTGCAGTAACGCCATTTTGCAAGGCATG
GAAAAATACCAAACCAAGAATAGAGAAGTTCAGATCAAGGGCGGGTACATGAAAATAGCTAACGTTGGGC
CAAACAGGATATCTGCGGTGAGCAGTTTCGGCCCCGGCCCGGGGCCAAGAACAGATGGTCACCGCAGTTT
CGGCCCCGGCCCGAGGCCAAGAACAGATGGTCCCCAGATATGGCCCAACCCTCAGCAGTTTCTTAAGACC
CATCAGATGTTTCCAGGCTCCCCCAAGGACCTGAAATGACCCTGCGCCTTATTTGAATTAACCAATCAGC
CTGCTTCTCGCTTCTGTTCGCGCGCTTCTGCTTCCCGAGCTCTATAAAAGAGCTCACAACCCCTCACTCG
GCGCGCCAGTCCTCCGATTGACTGAGTCGCCCGGATCCCGCCACCATGGTGGGCGAGGACAGCGTGCTGA
TCACCGAGAACATGCACATGAAACTCTACATGGAGGGCACCGTGAACGACCACCACTTCAAGTGCACATC
CGAGGGCGAAGGCAAGCCCTACGAGGGCACCCAGACCATGAAGATCAAGGTGGTCGAGGGCGGCCCTCTC
CCCTTCGCCTTCGACATCCTGGCTACCAGCTTCATGTACGGCAGCAAAACCTTTATCAACCACACCCAGG
GCATCCCCGACTTCTTTAAGCAGTCCTTCCCTGAGGGCTTCACATGGGAGAGGATCACCACATACGAAGA
CGGGGGCGTGCTGACCGCTACCCAGGACACCAGCCTCCAGAACGGCTGCCTCATCTACAACGTCAAGATC
AACGGGGTGAACTTCCCATCCAACGGCCCTGTGATGCAGAAGAAAACACTCGGCTGGGAGGCCAGCACCG
AGATGCTGTACCCCGCTGACAGCGGCCTGAGAGGCCATGCCCAGATGGCCCTGAAGCTCGTGGGCGGGGG
CTACCTGCACTGCTCCCTCAAGACCACATACAGATCCAAGAAACCCGCTAAGAACCTCAAGATGCCCGGC
TTCTACTTCGTGGACAGGAGACTGGAAAGAATCAAGGAGGCCGACAAAGAGACCTACGTCGAGCAGCACG
AGATGGCTGTGGCCAGGTACTGCGACCTGCCTAGCAAACTGGGGCACAGCCTGTACAAGTAAGAATTCGT
CGAGGGACCTAATAACTTCGTATAGCATACATTATACGAAGTTATACATGTTTAAGGGTTCCGGTTCCAC
TAGGTACAATTCGATATCAAGCTTATCGATAATCAACCTCTGGATTACAAAATTTGTGAAAGATTGACTG
GTATTCTTAACTATGTTGCTCCTTTTACGCTATGTGGATACGCTGCTTTAATGCCTTTGTATCATGCTAT
TGCTTCCCGTATGGCTTTCATTTTCTCCTCCTTGTATAAATCCTGGTTGCTGTCTCTTTATGAGGAGTTG
TGGCCCGTTGTCAGGCAACGTGGCGTGGTGTGCACTGTGTTTGCTGACGCAACCCCCACTGGTTGGGGCA
TTGCCACCACCTGTCAGCTCCTTTCCGGGACTTTCGCTTTCCCCCTCCCTATTGCCACGGCGGAACTCAT
CGCCGCCTGCCTTGCCCGCTGCTGGACAGGGGCTCGGCTGTTGGGCACTGACAATTCCGTGGTGTTGTCG
GGGAAATCATCGTCCTTTCCTTGGCTGCTCGCCTGTGTTGCCACCTGGATTCTGCGCGGGACGTCCTTCT
GCTACGTCCCTTCGGCCCTCAATCCAGCGGACCTTCCTTCCCGCGGCCTGCTGCCGGCTCTGCGGCCTCT
TCCGCGTCTTCGCCTTCGCCCTCAGACGAGTCGGATCTCCCTTTGGGCCGCCTCCCCGCATCGATACCGT
CGACCTCGATCGAGACCTAGAAAAACATGGAGCAATCACAAGTAGCAATACAGCAGCTACCAATGCTGAT
TGTGCCTGGCTAGAAGCACAAGAGGAGGAGGAGGTGGGTTTTCCAGTCACACCTCAGGTACCTTTAAGAC
CAATGACTTACAAGGCAGCTGTAGATCTTAGCCACTTTTTAAAAGAAAAGGGGGGACTGGAAGGGCTAAT
TCACTCCCAACGAAGACAAGATATCCTTGATCTGTGGATCTACCACACACAAGGCTACTTCCCTGATTGG
CAGAACTACACACCAGGGCCAGGGATCAGATATCCACTGACCTTTGGATGGTGCTACAAGCTAGTACCAG
TTGAGCAAGAGAAGGTAGAAGAAGCCAATGAAGGAGAGAACACCCGCTTGTTACACCCTGTGAGCCTGCA
TGGGATGGATGACCCGGAGAGAGAAGTATTAGAGTGGAGGTTTGACAGCCGCCTAGCATTTCATCACATG
GCCCGAGAGCTGCATCCGGACTGTACTGGGTCTCTCTGGTTAGACCAGATCTGAGCCTGGGAGCTCTCTG
GCTAACTAGGGAACCCACTGCTTAAGCCTCAATAAAGCTTGCCTTGAGTGCTTCAAGTAGTGTGTGCCCG
TCTGTTGTGTGACTCTGGTAACTAGAGATCCCTCAGACCCTTTTAGTCAGTGTGGAAAATCTCTAGCAGC
ATGTGAGCAAAAGGCCAGCAAAAGGCCAGGAACCGTAAAAAGGCCGCGTTGCTGGCGTTTTTCCATAGGC
TCCGCCCCCCTGACGAGCATCACAAAAATCGACGCTCAAGTCAGAGGTGGCGAAACCCGACAGGACTATA
AAGATACCAGGCGTTTCCCCCTGGAAGCTCCCTCGTGCGCTCTCCTGTTCCGACCCTGCCGCTTACCGGA
TACCTGTCCGCCTTTCTCCCTTCGGGAAGCGTGGCGCTTTCTCATAGCTCACGCTGTAGGTATCTCAGTT
CGGTGTAGGTCGTTCGCTCCAAGCTGGGCTGTGTGCACGAACCCCCCGTTCAGCCCGACCGCTGCGCCTT
ATCCGGTAACTATCGTCTTGAGTCCAACCCGGTAAGACACGACTTATCGCCACTGGCAGCAGCCACTGGT
AACAGGATTAGCAGAGCGAGGTATGTAGGCGGTGCTACAGAGTTCTTGAAGTGGTGGCCTAACTACGGCT
ACACTAGAAGAACAGTATTTGGTATCTGCGCTCTGCTGAAGCCAGTTACCTTCGGAAAAAGAGTTGGTAG
CTCTTGATCCGGCAAACAAACCACCGCTGGTAGCGGTGGTTTTTTTGTTTGCAAGCAGCAGATTACGCGC
AGAAAAAAAGGATCTCAAGAAGATCCTTTGATCTTTTCTACGGGGTCTGACGCTCAGTGGAACGAAAACT
CACGTTAAGGGATTTTGGTCATGAGATTATCAAAAAGGATCTTCACCTAGATCCTTTTAAATTAAAAATG
AAGTTTTAAATCAATCTAAAGTATATATGAGTAAACTTGGTCTGACAGTTACCAATGCTTAATCAGTGAG
GCACCTATCTCAGCGATCTGTCTATTTCGTTCATCCATAGTTGCCTGACTCCCCGTCGTGTAGATAACTA
CGATACGGGAGGGCTTACCATCTGGCCCCAGTGCTGCAATGATACCGCGAGACCCACGCTCACCGGCTCC
AGATTTATCAGCAATAAACCAGCCAGCCGGAAGGGCCGAGCGCAGAAGTGGTCCTGCAACTTTATCCGCC
TCCATCCAGTCTATTAATTGTTGCCGGGAAGCTAGAGTAAGTAGTTCGCCAGTTAATAGTTTGCGCAACG
TTGTTGCCATTGCTACAGGCATCGTGGTGTCACGCTCGTCGTTTGGTATGGCTTCATTCAGCTCCGGTTC
CCAACGATCAAGGCGAGTTACATGATCCCCCATGTTGTGCAAAAAAGCGGTTAGCTCCTTCGGTCCTCCG
ATCGTTGTCAGAAGTAAGTTGGCCGCAGTGTTATCACTCATGGTTATGGCAGCACTGCATAATTCTCTTA
CTGTCATGCCATCCGTAAGATGCTTTTCTGTGACTGGTGAGTACTCAACCAAGTCATTCTGAGAATAGTG
TATGCGGCGACCGAGTTGCTCTTGCCCGGCGTCAATACGGGATAATACCGCGCCACATAGCAGAACTTTA
AAAGTGCTCATCATTGGAAAACGTTCTTCGGGGCGAAAACTCTCAAGGATCTTACCGCTGTTGAGATCCA
GTTCGATGTAACCCACTCGTGCACCCAACTGATCTTCAGCATCTTTTACTTTCACCAGCGTTTCTGGGTG
AGCAAAAACAGGAAGGCAAAATGCCGCAAAAAAGGGAATAAGGGCGACACGGAAATGTTGAATACTCATA
CTCTTCCTTTTTCAATATTATTGAAGCATTTATCAGGGTTATTGTCTCATGAGCGGATACATATTTGAAT
GTATTTAGAAAAATAAACAAATAGGGGTTCCGCGCACATTTCCCCGAAAAGTGCCACCTGAC
Features (pLannotate 1.2.2; 22 found; start..end, strand, type, name):
     31..83      -  misc_feature   bom (fragment): basis of mobility region from pBR322
    238..617     +  enhancer       CMV enhancer: human cytomegalovirus immediate early enhancer
    618..817     +  promoter       CMV promoter: human cytomegalovirus (CMV) immediate early promoter
    835..1015    +  LTR            5' LTR (truncated): truncated 5' long terminal repeat (LTR) from HIV-1
   1062..1187    +  misc_feature   HIV-1 Ψ: packaging signal of human immunodeficiency virus type 1
   1171..1509    +  CDS            HIV-1 gag (fragment): gag protein from human immunodeficiency virus 1; gag
   1684..1917    +  misc_feature   RRE: The Rev response element (RRE) of HIV-1 allows for Rev-dependent mRNA export from the nucleus to the cytoplasm.
   2294..2394    +  CDS            Rev (fragment): human immunodeficiency virus 1 (HIV-1) Rev protein; rev; enhances nuclear export of unspliced and incompletely spliced viral mRNAs
   2444..2561    +  misc_feature   cPPT/CTS: central polypurine tract and central termination sequence of HIV-1
   2619..2643    -  misc_feature   MCS (fragment): pBluescript multiple cloning site
   2678..2711    +  protein_bind   loxP: Cre-mediated recombination occurs in the 8-bp core sequence (GCATACAT). Cre recombinase
   2778..3184    +  promoter       SFFV promoter: spleen focus-forming virus long terminal repeat (LTR) promoter
   3196..3900    +  CDS            Katushka2S: Katushka2S is a basic (constitutively fluorescent) red fluorescent protein published in 2015, derived from Entacmaea quadricolor. It is reported to be a very rapidly-maturing dimer with moderate acid sensitivity.
   3932..3965    +  protein_bind   loxP: Cre-mediated recombination occurs in the 8-bp core sequence (GCATACAT). Cre recombinase
   3998..4021    +  misc_feature   MCS (fragment): pBluescript multiple cloning site
   4021..4609    +  misc_feature   WPRE: woodchuck hepatitis virus posttranscriptional regulatory element
   4610..4629    +  misc_feature   MCS (fragment): pBluescript multiple cloning site
   4631..5131    +  CDS            nef (fragment): NEF_HV1LA - Experimental evidence at protein level: Swiss-Prot protein existence level 1. Extracellular Nef protein targets CD4(+) T-lymphocytes for apoptosis by interacting with CXCR4 surface receptors. From Human immunodeficiency virus type 1 group M subtype B (isolate Lai) (HIV-1).
   5138..5318    +  LTR            5' LTR (truncated): truncated 5' long terminal repeat (LTR) from HIV-1
   5380..5968    -  rep_origin     ori: high-copy-number ColE1/pMB1/pBR322/pUC origin of replication
   6139..6999    -  CDS            AmpR: β-lactamase; bla; confers resistance to ampicillin, carbenicillin, and related antibiotics
   7000..7104    -  promoter       AmpR promoter: bla
