[The description below was written by a language model from this plasmid's Addgene catalogue record and pLannotate feature annotations shown in this document.]
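Description:
LeGO-dKatushka2 is an HIV-1-derived, third-generation lentiviral vector from the LeGO ("Lentiviral Gene Ontology") series, itself a derivative of pLentiLox3.7, built for stable fluorescent marking of mammalian cells. In bacteria the roughly 7.1 kb plasmid is maintained through a high-copy ColE1/pUC-type origin and selected with ampicillin via the β-lactamase gene. Viral genomic RNA is transcribed in packaging cells from a CMV enhancer/promoter fused to a truncated 5' LTR. This chimeric arrangement is what makes such vectors Tat-independent. The transcript carries the Ψ packaging signal with an adjoining gag fragment, the Rev response element for nuclear export of unspliced RNA, and the cPPT/CTS, which improves transduction. A WPRE downstream of the cassette boosts transcript stability and expression, and a truncated LTR closes the vector. Because no viral proteins are encoded intact, packaging functions and an envelope such as VSV-G must be supplied from separate second- or third-generation helper plasmids.

The payload is a 717 bp synthetic dKatushka2 coding sequence, a far-red fluorescent protein, driven by the spleen focus-forming virus (SFFV) LTR promoter. The automated annotation labels this sequence as the closely related Katushka2S. Two loxP sites in the same orientation flank the promoter and reporter, so Cre recombinase can excise the expression cassette from integrated proviruses. The cDNA was altered to remove a BsrGI site near its 5' end and add one near its 3' end. This allows an antibiotic resistance gene to be fused to the fluorescent protein under the modular LeGO building-block scheme. The associated publication used such vectors for optical barcoding, combining fluorescent markers to track single clones in studies of tumor heterogeneity.
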