Addgene plasmid #85214: LeGO-dKatushka2
Purpose: Lentiviral vector expressing dKatushka2 fluorescent protein driven by SFFV promoter
Depositing lab: Boris Fehse. Depositing organization: Universitaetsklinikum Hamburg-Eppendorf. Publication: Optical Barcoding for Single-Clone Tracking to Study Tumor Heterogeneity. Mohme M, Maire CL, Riecken K, Zapf S, Aranyossy T, Westphal M, Lamszus K, Fehse B. Mol Ther. 2017 Jan 18. pii: S1525-0016(16)45496-1. doi: 10.1016/j.ymthe.2016.12.014. PubMed 28109958.
Backbone
  Vector backbone: LeGO vector
  Backbone size w/o insert (bp): 6417
  Total vector size (bp): 7134
  Vector type: Mammalian Expression, Lentiviral, Cre/Lox
Growth in bacteria
  Bacterial resistance: Ampicillin, 100 μg/mL
  Growth temperature: 37°C
  Growth strain: NEB Stable
  Copy number: High Copy
Gene/Insert
  Gene/Insert name: dKatushka2
  Species: Synthetic
  Insert size (bp): 717
  Mutation: BsrGI site removed at 5' end, BsrGI site inserted at 3' end.
  Promoter: SFFV
  Cloning method: Restriction Enzyme; 5′ cloning site BamHI, NcoI (not destroyed); 3′ cloning site EcoRI (not destroyed)
  Sequencing primers: 5′ GAGCTCACAACCCCTCACTC
Resource information
  A portion of this plasmid was derived from a plasmid made by: dKatushka2 cDNA was derived from Addgene plasmid #30181. The lenti backbone is a derivative of pLentiLox3.7 (Addgene plasmid #11795) developed at the MIT (http://web.mit.edu/jacks-lab/protocols/pll37.htm).
Terms and licenses: Academic/Nonprofit Terms; Industry Terms: Not Available to Industry
Depositor comments: HIV-1 derived third generation lentiviral vector for stable cell marking. Use second generation (like psPAX2) or third generation (like pMDLg/pRRE + pRSV-Rev) systems for packaging in addition to a VSV-G expressing plasmid (or another envelope protein). Please visit the LeGO-Vector home page for more information: http://www.LentiGO-Vectors.de The cDNA of dKatushka2 was slightly modified to remove a BsrGI site close to the 5' end and to insert a BsrGI site close to the 3' end. The BsrGI site can now be used to fuse an antibiotic resistance to the fluorescent protein following the building block principle of the LeGO vector system. More information is available on the LeGO website and in the following publications. More references: Weber et al., Molecular Therapy, 2008: http://www.nature.com/mt/journal/v16/n4/full/mt20086a.html Weber et al., Gene Therapy, 2010: http://www.nature.com/gt/journal/v17/n4/full/gt2009149a.html
How to cite: LeGO-dKatushka2 was a gift from Boris Fehse (Addgene plasmid # 85214 ; http://n2t.net/addgene:85214 ; RRID:Addgene_85214)
