>Addgene plasmid #85214 | LeGO-dKatushka2 | addgene partial sequence | sequence record 169094 | CMV-F 5'-CGCAAATGGGCGGTAGGCGTG-3'
CGCGTTTTGCCTGTACTGGGTCTCTCTGGTTAGACCAGATCTGAGCCTGGGAGCTCTCTGGCTAACTAGG
GAACCCACTGCTTAAGCCTCAATAAAGCTTGCCTTGAGTGCTTCAAGTAGTGTGTGCCCGTCTGTTGTGT
GACTCTGGTAACTAGAGATCCCTCAGACCCTTTTAGTCAGTGTGGAAAATCTCTAGCAGTGGCGCCCGAA
CAGGGACTTGAAAGCGAAAGGGAAACCAGAGGAGCTCTCTCGACGCAGGACTCGGCTTGCTGAAGCGCGC
ACGGCAAGAGGCGAGGGGCGGCGACTGGTGAGTACGCCAAAAATTTTGACTAGCGGAGGCTAGAAGGAGA
GAGATGGGTGCGAGAGCGTCAGTATTAAGCGGGGGAGAATTAGATCGCGATGGGAAAAAATTCGGTTAAG
GCCAGGGGGAAAGAAAAAATATAAATTAAAACATATAGTATGGGCAAGCAGGGAGCTAGAACGATTCGCA
GTTAATCCTGGCCTGTTAGAAACATCAGAAGGCTGTAGACAAATACTGGGACAGCTACAACCATCCCTTC
AGACAGGATCAGAAGAACTTAGATCATTATATAATACAGTAGCAACCCTCTATTGTGTGCATCAAAGGAT
AGAGATAAAAGACACCAAGGAAGCTTTAGACAAGATAGAGGAAGAGCAAAACAAAAGTAAGACCACCGCA
CAGCAAGCGGCCGGCCGCTGATCTTCAGACCTGGAGGAGGAGATATGAGGGACAATTGGAGAAGTGAATT
ATATAAATATAAAGTAGTAAAAATTGAACCATTAGGAGTAGCACCCACCAAGGCAAAGAGAAGAGTGGTG
CAGAGAGAAAAAAGAGCAGTGGGAATAGGAGCTTTGTTCCTTGGGTTCTTGGGAGCAGCAGGAAGCACTA
TGGGCGCAGCGTCAATGACGCTGACGGTACAGGCCAGACAATTATTGTCTGGTATAGTGCAGCAGCAGAA
CAATTTGCTGAGGGCTATTGAGGCGCAACAGCATCTGTT
