>Addgene plasmid #85214 | LeGO-dKatushka2 | addgene partial sequence | sequence record 169097 | SFFVpro-F 5'-CTTCTGCTTCCCGAGCTCTA-3'
CCTCACTCGGCGCGCCAGTCCTCCGATTGACTGAGTCGCCCGGATCCCGCCACCATGGTGGGCGAGGACA
GCGTGCTGATCACCGAGAACATGCACATGAAACTCTACATGGAGGGCACCGTGAACGACCACCACTTCAA
GTGCACATCCGAGGGCGAAGGCAAGCCCTACGAGGGCACCCAGACCATGAAGATCAAGGTGGTCGAGGGC
GGCCCTCTCCCCTTCGCCTTCGACATCCTGGCTACCAGCTTCATGTACGGCAGCAAAACCTTTATCAACC
ACACCCAGGGCATCCCCGACTTCTTTAAGCAGTCCTTCCCTGAGGGCTTCACATGGGAGAGGATCACCAC
ATACGAAGACGGGGGCGTGCTGACCGCTACCCAGGACACCAGCCTCCAGAACGGCTGCCTCATCTACAAC
GTCAAGATCAACGGGGTGAACTTCCCATCCAACGGCCCTGTGATGCAGAAGAAAACACTCGGCTGGGAGG
CCAGCACCGAGATGCTGTACCCCGCTGACAGCGGCCTGAGAGGCCATGCCCAGATGGCCCTGAAGCTCGT
GGGCGGGGGCTACCTGCACTGCTCCCTCAAGACCACATACAGATCCAAGAAACCCGCTAAGAACCTCAAG
ATGCCCGGCTTCTACTTCGTGGACAGGAGACTGGAAAGAATCAAGGAGGCCGACAAAGAGACCTACGTCG
AGCAGCACGAGATGGCTGTGGCCAGGTACTGCGACCTGCCTAGCAAACTGGGGCACAGCCTGTACAAGTA
AGAATTCGTCGAGGGACCTAATAACTTCGTATAGCATACATTATACGAAGTTATACATGTTTAAGGGTTC
CGGTTCCACTAGGTACAATTCGATATCAAGCTTATCGATAATCAACCTCTGGATTACAAAATTTGTGAAA
GATTGACTGGTATTCTTAACTATGTTGCTCCTTTTACGCTATGTGGATACGCTGCTTTAATGCCTTTGTA
TCATGCTATTGCTTCCCGTATGGCTTTCATT
